>Addgene plasmid #232656 | pXJ-Nanoluc (Nluc) | addgene full sequence | sequence record 464284 | Addgene NGS Result
CGTTACATAACTTACGGTAAATGGCCCGCCTGGCTGACCGCCCAACGACCCCCGCCCATTGACGTCAATA
ATGACGTATGTTCCCATAGTAACGCCAATAGGGACTTTCCATTGACGTCAATGGGTGGAGTATTTACGGT
AAACTGCCCACTTGGCAGTACATCAAGTGTATCATATGCCAAGTACGCCCCCTATTGACGTCAATGACGG
TAAATGGCCCGCCTGGCATTATGCCCAGTACATGACCTTATGGGACTTTCCTACTTGGCAGTACATCTAC
GTATTAGTCATCGCTATTACCATGGTGATGCGGTTTTGGCAGTACATCAATGGGCGTGGATAGCGGTTTG
ACTCACGGGGATTTCCAAGTCTCCACCCCATTGACGTCAATGGGAGTTTGTTTTGGCACCAAAATCAACG
GGACTTTCCAAAATGTCGTAACAACTCCGCCCCATTGACGCAAATGGGCGGTAGGCGTGTACGGTGGGAG
GTCTATATAAGCAGAGCTCGTTTAGTGAACCGTCAGATCGCCTGGAGACGCCATCCACGCTGTTTTGACC
TCCATAGAAGACACCGGGACCGATCCAGCCTCCGCGGCCGGGAACGGTGCATTGGAACGGACCCCTAGGC
TTTTGCAAAAAGCTCCGGATCGATCCTGAGAACTTCAGGGTGAGTTTGGGGACCCTTGATTGTTCTTTCT
TTTTCGCTATTGTAAAATTCATGTTATATGGAGGGGGCAAAGTTTTCAGGGTGTTGTTTAGAATGGGAAG
ATGTCCCTTGTATCACCATGGACCCTCATGATAATTTTGTTTCTTTCACTTTCTACTCTGTTGACAACCA
TTGTCTCCTCTTATTTTCTTTTCATTTTCTGTAACTTTTTCGTTAAACTTTAGCTTGCATTTGTAACGAA
TTTTTAAATTCACTTTTGTTTATTTGTCAGATTGTAAGTACTTTCTCTAATCACTTTTTTTTCAAGGCAA
TCAGGGTATATTATATTGTACTTCAGCACAGTTTTAGAGAACAATTGTTATAATTAAATGATAAGGTAGA
ATATTTCTGCATATAAATTCTGGCTGGCGTGGAAATATTCTTATTGGTAGAAACAACTACATCCTGGTCA
TCATCCTGCCTTTCTCTTTATGGTTACAATGATATACACTGTTTGAGATGAGGATAAAATACTCTGAGTC
CAAACCGGGCCCCTCTGCTAACCATGTTCATGCCTTCTTCTTTTTCCTACAGCTCCTGGGCAACGTGCTG
GTTATTGTGCTGTCTCATCATTTTGGCAAAGAATTGTAATACGACTCACTAAGGGCGGCCGCGGATCCCC
CGGGCTGCAGGAATTCGATATCAAGCTTATCGATACCGTCGACCTCGAGTCTGGTGGATCAGGTGGAGTC
TTCACACTCGAAGATTTCGTTGGGGACTGGCGACAGACAGCCGGCTACAACCTGGACCAAGTCCTTGAAC
AGGGAGGTGTGTCCAGTTTGTTTCAGAATCTCGGGGTGTCCGTAACTCCGATCCAAAGGATTGTCCTGAG
CGGTGAAAATGGGCTGAAGATCGACATCCATGTCATCATCCCGTATGAAGGTCTGAGCGGCGACCAAATG
GGCCAGATCGAAAAAATTTTTAAGGTGGTGTACCCTGTGGATGATCATCACTTTAAGGTGATCCTGCACT
ATGGCACACTGGTAATCGACGGGGTTACGCCGAACATGATCGACTATTTCGGACGGCCGTATGAAGGCAT
CGCCGTGTTCGACGGCAAAAAGATCACTGTAACAGGGACCCTGTGGAACGGCAACAAAATTATCGACGAG
CGCCTGATCAACCCCGACGGCTCCCTGCTGTTCCGAGTAACCATCAACGGAGTGACCGGCTGGCGGCTGT
GCGAACGCATTCTGGCGGAGCAGAAGCTGATCAGCGAGGAGGATCTGTAGGGTACCAGGTAAGTGTACCC
AATTCGCCCTATAGTGAGTCGTATTACAATTCACTCGATCGCCCTTCCCAACAGTTGCGCAGCCTGAATG
GCGAATGGAGATCCAATTTTTAAGTGTATAATGTGTTAAACTACTGATTCTAATTGTTTGTGTATTTTAG
ATTCACAGTCCCAAGGCTCATTTCAGGCCCCTCAGTCCTCACAGTCTGTTCATGATCATAATCAGCCATA
CCACATTTGTAGAGGTTTTACTTGCTTTAAAAAACCTCCCACACCTCCCCCTGAACCTGAAACATAAAAT
GAATGCAATTGTTGTTGTTAACTTGTTTATTGCAGCTTATAATGGTTACAAATAAAGCAATAGCATCACA
AATTTCACAAATAAAGCATTTTTTTCACTGCATTCTAGTTGTGGTTTGTCCAAACTCATCAATGTATCTT
AACGCGCGACTCTAGACTCTTCCGCTTCCTCGCTCACTGACTCGCTGCGCTCGGTCGTTCGGCTGCGGCG
AGCGGTATCAGCTCACTCAAAGGCGGTAATACGGTTATCCACAGAATCAGGGGATAACGCAGGAAAGAAC
ATGTGAGCAAAAGGCCAGCAAAAGGCCAGGAACCGTAAAAAGGCCGCGTTGCTGGCGTTTTTCCATAGGC
TCCGCCCCCCTGACGAGCATCACAAAAATCGACGCTCAAGTCAGAGGTGGCGAAACCCGACAGGACTATA
AAGATACCAGGCGTTTCCCCCTGGAAGCTCCCTCGTGCGCTCTCCTGTTCCGACCCTGCCGCTTACCGGA
TACCTGTCCGCCTTTCTCCCTTCGGGAAGCGTGGCGCTTTCTCATAGCTCACGCTGTAGGTATCTCAGTT
CGGTGTAGGTCGTTCGCTCCAAGCTGGGCTGTGTGCACGAACCCCCCGTTCAGCCCGACCGCTGCGCCTT
ATCCGGTAACTATCGTCTTGAGTCCAACCCGGTAAGACACGACTTATCGCCACTGGCAGCAGCCACTGGT
AACAGGATTAGCAGAGCGAGGTATGTAGGCGGTGCTACAGAGTTCTTGAAGTGGTGGCCTAACTACGGCT
ACACTAGAAGAACAGTATTTGGTATCTGCGCTCTGCTGAAGCCAGTTACCTTCGGAAAAAGAGTTGGTAG
CTCTTGATCCGGCAAACAAACCACCGCTGGTAGCGGTGGTTTTTTTGTTTGCAAGCAGCAGATTACGCGC
AGAAAAAAAGGATCTCAAGAAGATCCTTTGATCTTTTCTACGGGGTCTGACGCTCAGTGGAACGAAAACT
CACGTTAAGGGATTTTGGTCATGAGATTATCAAAAAGGATCTTCACCTAGATCCTTTTAAATTAAAAATG
AAGTTTTAAATCAATCTAAAGTATATATGAGTAAACTTGGTCTGACAGTTACCAATGCTTAATCAGTGAG
GCACCTATCTCAGCGATCTGTCTATTTCGTTCATCCATAGTTGCCTGACTCCCCGTCGTGTAGATAACTA
CGATACGGGAGGGCTTACCATCTGGCCCCAGTGCTGCAATGATACCGCGAGACCCACGCTCACCGGCTCC
AGATTTATCAGCAATAAACCAGCCAGCCGGAAGGGCCGAGCGCAGAAGTGGTCCTGCAACTTTATCCGCC
TCCATCCAGTCTATTAATTGTTGCCGGGAAGCTAGAGTAAGTAGTTCGCCAGTTAATAGTTTGCGCAACG
TTGTTGCCATTGCTACAGGCATCGTGGTGTCACGCTCGTCGTTTGGTATGGCTTCATTCAGCTCCGGTTC
CCAACGATCAAGGCGAGTTACATGATCCCCCATGTTGTGCAAAAAAGCGGTTAGCTCCTTCGGTCCTCCG
ATCGTTGTCAGAAGTAAGTTGGCCGCAGTGTTATCACTCATGGTTATGGCAGCACTGCATAATTCTCTTA
CTGTCATGCCATCCGTAAGATGCTTTTCTGTGACTGGTGAGTACTCAACCAAGTCATTCTGAGAATAGTG
TATGCGGCGACCGAGTTGCTCTTGCCCGGCGTCAATACGGGATAATACCGCGCCACATAGCAGAACTTTA
AAAGTGCTCATCATTGGAAAACGTTCTTCGGGGCGAAAACTCTCAAGGATCTTACCGCTGTTGAGATCCA
GTTCGATGTAACCCACTCGTGCACCCAACTGATCTTCAGCATCTTTTACTTTCACCAGCGTTTCTGGGTG
AGCAAAAACAGGAAGGCAAAATGCCGCAAAAAAGGGAATAAGGGCGACACGGAAATGTTGAATACTCATA
CTCTTCCTTTTTCAATATTATTGAAGCATTTATCAGGGTTATTGTCTCATGAGCGGATACATATTTGAAT
GTATTTAGAAAAATAAACAAATAGGGGTTCCGCGCACATTTCCCCGAAAAGTGCCACCTGACGTCTAAGA
AACCATTATTATCATGACATTAACCTATAAAAATAGGCGTATCACGAGGCCCTTTCGTCTCGCGCGTTTC
GGTGATGACGGTGAAAACCTCTGACACATGCAGCTCCCGGAGACGGTCACAGCTTGTCTGTAAGCGGATG
CCGGGAGCAGACAAGCCCGTCAGGGCGCGTCAGCGGGTGTTGGCGGGTGTCGGGGCTGGCTTAACTATGC
GGCATCAGAGCAGATTGTACTGAGAGTGCACCATATGCGGTGTGAAATACCGCACAGATGCGTAAGGAGA
AAATACCGCATCAGGAAATTGTAAGCGTTAATATTTTGTTAAAATTCGCGTTAAATTTTTGTTAAATCAG
CTCATTTTTTAACCAATAGGCCGAAATCGGCAAAATCCCTTATAAATCAAAAGAATAGACCGAGATAGGG
T
[37 nt withheld, positions 4762-4798]
AAAGAACGTGGACTCCAACGTCAAAGG
[49 nt withheld, positions 4826-4874]
T
[91 nt withheld, positions 4876-4966]
G
[124 nt withheld, positions 4968-5091]
CCATTCGCCATTCAGGCTGCGCAACTGTTGGGAAGGGCGATCGGTGCGGGCCTCTTCGCTATTACGCCAG
CTAGAGTC
Features (pLannotate 1.2.2; 18 found; start..end, strand, type, name):
      1..304     +  enhancer       CMV enhancer: human cytomegalovirus immediate early enhancer
    305..508     +  promoter       CMV promoter: human cytomegalovirus (CMV) immediate early promoter
    624..646     +  promoter       SRα promoter (fragment): hybrid promoter consisting of the SV40 early promoter plus part of the long terminal repeat of human T-lymphotrophic virus 1
    670..1242    +  intron         β-globin intron: intron from rabbit β-globin gene
   1323..1379    +  misc_feature   MCS (fragment): pBluescript multiple cloning site
   1398..1907    +  CDS            Nluc: NanoLuc® luciferase human codon-optimized
   1968..1986    -  promoter       T7 promoter: promoter for bacteriophage T7 RNA polymerase
   1996..2035    +  CDS            lacZα (fragment): LacZα fragment of β-galactosidase; lacZ fragment
   2045..2100    +  intron         small t intron (fragment): SV40 (simian virus 40) small t antigen intron
   2100..2237    +  CDS            large T antigen (fragment): large T antigen from SV40 (simian virus 40)
   2260..2381    +  polyA_signal   SV40 poly(A) signal: SV40 polyadenylation signal
   2580..3168    -  rep_origin     ori: high-copy-number ColE1/pMB1/pBR322/pUC origin of replication
   3339..4199    -  CDS            AmpR: β-lactamase; bla; confers resistance to ampicillin, carbenicillin, and related antibiotics
   4200..4304    -  promoter       AmpR promoter: bla
   4399..4434    +  CDS            rop (fragment): Rop protein, which maintains plasmids at low copy number; rop
   4536..4635    +  misc_feature   bom (fragment): basis of mobility region from pBR322
   4663..5091    -  rep_origin     f1 ori (sequence partly withheld): f1 bacteriophage origin of replication; arrow indicates direction of (+) strand synthesis
   5095..5163    -  CDS            lacZα (fragment): LacZα fragment of β-galactosidase; lacZ fragment
