[The description below was written by a language model from this plasmid's Addgene catalogue record and pLannotate feature annotations shown in this document.]
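Description:
pXJ-Nanoluc (Nluc) is a mammalian expression and luciferase reporter plasmid built on a modified pXJ40 backbone, with a sequenced length of about 5.2 kb. It is propagated in E. coli as a high-copy plasmid through a ColE1/pUC-type origin and selected with ampicillin via the β-lactamase gene and its native promoter. An f1 bacteriophage origin is also present, along with small remnants of rop, bom and lacZα inherited from ancestral cloning vectors. The record states that there is no mammalian selection marker, so the plasmid is suited to transient transfection rather than direct selection of stable lines.

The expression cassette begins with the human cytomegalovirus immediate-early enhancer and promoter, followed by a rabbit β-globin intron, which generally improves processing and expression of the downstream transcript. The insert is a synthetic, human codon-optimized NanoLuc luciferase coding sequence, derived from a commercial pNL3.1 vector and cloned between XhoI and KpnI sites, both of which were retained. The catalogue entry lists a C-terminal Myc tag on the luciferase. The automated feature table does not annotate this tag separately, although the stated insert size is somewhat longer than the annotated Nluc coding region. Transcripts are terminated by an SV40-derived region comprising fragments of the small t intron and large T antigen sequence and the SV40 polyadenylation signal. A T7 promoter lies downstream of the insert in the reverse orientation.

The stated purpose is constitutive CMV-driven expression of NanoLuc in mammalian cells. This makes the plasmid useful as a bright luminescent reporter or control, though the record does not detail a specific assay.
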