Addgene plasmid #232656: pXJ-Nanoluc (Nluc)
Purpose: Nanoluc luciferase expression driven CMV promoter
Depositing lab: Chen-Yang Shen. Depositing organization: Institute of Biomedical Sciences, Academia Sinica. Publication: Genetic insights into carbohydrate sulfotransferase 8 and its impact on the immunotherapy efficacy of cancer. Chou WC, Chen WT, Kuo CT, Chang YM, Lu YS, Li CW, Hung MC, Shen CY. Cell Rep. 2024 Jan 23;43(1):113641. doi: 10.1016/j.celrep.2023.113641. Epub 2023 Dec 30. PubMed 38165805.
Backbone
  Vector backbone: modified pXJ40
  Backbone size w/o insert (bp): 4612
  Vector type: Mammalian Expression, Luciferase
  Selectable markers: No mammalian selection marker
Growth in bacteria
  Bacterial resistance: Ampicillin, 100 μg/mL
  Growth temperature: 37°C
  Growth strain: DH5alpha
  Copy number: High Copy
Gene/Insert
  Gene/Insert name: Nanoluc (alt name: Nluc)
  Species: Synthetic
  Insert size (bp): 561
  Promoter: CMV
  Tag / fusion protein: Myc (C terminal on insert)
  Cloning method: Restriction Enzyme; 5′ cloning site XhoI (not destroyed); 3′ cloning site KpnI (not destroyed)
  Sequencing primers: 5′ Bglob-intron-F; 3′ SV40pA-R
Resource information
  A portion of this plasmid was derived from a plasmid made by: cloned from pNL3.1 vector (Promega)
Terms and licenses: Academic/Nonprofit Terms; Industry Terms: Not Available to Industry
How to cite: pXJ-Nanoluc (Nluc) was a gift from Chen-Yang Shen (Addgene plasmid # 232656 ; http://n2t.net/addgene:232656 ; RRID:Addgene_232656)
